>Addgene plasmid #234591 | pM.L56 | addgene full sequence | sequence record 468671 | Addgene NGS Result
CCCTGAATTCGCATCTAGAGCCTGCACTAGACGAACTAGGCAAGATGCGTCCAATCCGTCTAAACATGGT
GACAACGCTGGACAGATGACGTAACACCGAGCCACATCCTGAAATCGAGGCAGGCTAACCGAAACCGTGA
CAATGCAAAGAGACAGCCTGACCGTCTCAGGTAGACTACCCATGAGTCACAATGAACGACTAGAGATCTA
TGTGAGGATCCTAACTCGAGATCGAGCTGAGCATGAGACGGAAATCTGCTCGTCAGTGGTGCTCACACTG
ACGAATCATGTACAGATCATACCGATGACTGCCTGGCGACTCACAACTAAGCAAGACAGCCGGAACCAGC
GCCGGCGAACACCACTGCATATATGGCATATCACAACAGTCCAACTAGTGCACTGCAGTACAGCGGCCGC
GATTATCAAAAAGGATCTTCACCTAGATCCTTTTAAATTAAAAATGAAGTTTTAAATCAATCTAAAGTAT
ATATGAGTAAACTTGGTCTGACAGTTACCAATGCTTAATCAGTGAGGCACCTATCTCAGCGATCTGTCTA
TTTCGTTCATCCATAGTTGCCTGACTCCCCGTCGTGTAGATAACTACGATACGGGAGGGCTTACCATCTG
GCCCCAGTGCTGCAATGATACCGCGGGACCCACGCTCACCGGCTCCAGATTTATCAGCAATAAACCAGCC
AGCCGGAAGGGCCGAGCGCAGAAGTGGTCCTGCAACTTTATCCGCCTCCATCCAGTCTATTAATTGTTGC
CGGGAAGCTAGAGTAAGTAGTTCGCCAGTTAATAGTTTGCGCAACGTTGTTGCCATTGCTACAGGCATCG
TGGTGTCACGCTCGTCGTTTGGTATGGCTTCATTCAGCTCCGGTTCCCAACGATCAAGGCGAGTTACATG
ATCCCCCATGTTGTGCAAAAAAGCGGTTAGCTCCTTCGGTCCTCCGATCGTTGTCAGAAGTAAGTTGGCC
GCAGTGTTATCACTCATGGTTATGGCAGCACTGCATAATTCTCTTACTGTCATGCCATCCGTAAGATGCT
TTTCTGTGACTGGTGAGTACTCAACCAAGTCATTCTGAGAATAGTGTATGCGGCGACCGAGTTGCTCTTG
CCCGGCGTCAATACGGGATAATACCGCGCCACATAGCAGAACTTTAAAAGTGCTCATCATTGGAAAACGT
TCTTCGGGGCGAAAACTCTCAAGGATCTTACCGCTGTTGAGATCCAGTTCGATGTAACCCACTCGTGCAC
CCAACTGATCTTCAGCATCTTTTACTTTCACCAGCGTTTCTGGGTGAGCAAAAACAGGAAGGCAAAATGC
CGCAAAAAAGGGAATAAGGGCGACACGGAAATGTTGAATACTCATACTCTTCCTTTTTCAATATTATTGA
AGCATTTATCAGGGTTATTGTCTCATGAGCGGATACATATTTGAATGTATTTAGAAAAATAAACAAATAG
GGGTTCCGCGCACATTTCCCCGAAAAGTGCCACCTGTCATGACCAAAATCCCTTAACGTGAGTTTTCGTT
CCACTGAGCGTCAGACCCCGTAGAAAAGATCAAAGGATCTTCTTGAGATCCTTTTTTTCTGCGCGTAATC
TGCTGCTTGCAAACAAAAAAACCACCGCTACCAGCGGTGGTTTGTTTGCCGGATCAAGAGCTACCAACTC
TTTTTCCGAAGGTAACTGGCTTCAGCAGAGCGCAGATACCAAATACTGTTCTTCTAGTGTAGCCGTAGTT
AGGCCACCACTTCAAGAACTCTGTAGCACCGCCTACATACCTCGCTCTGCTAATCCTGTTACCAGTGGCT
GCTGCCAGTGGCGATAAGTCGTGTCTTACCGGGTTGGACTCAAGACGATAGTTACCGGATAAGGCGCAGC
GGTCGGGCTGAACGGGGGGTTCGTGCACACAGCCCAGCTTGGAGCGAACGACCTACACCGAACTGAGATA
CCTACAGCGTGAGCTATGAGAAAGCGCCACGCTTCCCGAAGGGAGAAAGGCGGACAGGTATCCGGTAAGC
GGCAGGGTCGGAACAGGAGAGCGCACGAGGGAGCTTCCAGGGGGAAACGCCTGGTATCTTTATAGTCCTG
TCGGGTTTCGCCACCTCTGACTTGAGCGTCGATTTTTGTGATGCTCGTCAGGGGGGCGGAGCCTATGGAA
AAACGCCAGCAACGCGGCCTTTTTACGGTTCCTGGCCTTTTGCTGGCCTTTTGCTCACATGTTCTTTCCT
GCGTTATCCCCTGATTCTGTGGATAACCGTGCGGCCGC
Features (pLannotate 1.2.2; 3 found; start..end, strand, type, name):
    515..1375    -  CDS            AmpR: β-lactamase; bla; confers resistance to ampicillin, carbenicillin, and related antibiotics
   1376..1480    -  promoter       AmpR promoter: bla
   1583..2171    +  rep_origin     ori: high-copy-number ColE1/pMB1/pBR322/pUC origin of replication
