[The description below was written by a language model from this plasmid's Addgene catalogue record and pLannotate feature annotations shown in this document.]
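Description:
pM.L56 is a small (about 2.3 kb) linker plasmid built on the pYTK095 backbone, an ampicillin-resistant part-type vector from the yeast modular cloning toolkit lineage. It is catalogued as an empty backbone with no gene or insert, and it belongs to a modular cloning system designed for assembling multigene expression vectors for the baculovirus system and yeast. Its stated role is purely structural: it serves as a connector that bridges the position-4 module (pMB.Pos4) to the pMB.002 component. This presumably lets an assembly be closed when fewer than the maximum number of transcription-unit positions are filled, although the record does not spell out that logic.

The annotated features consist only of bacterial maintenance elements. A high-copy ColE1/pUC-type origin of replication drives propagation in E. coli, and a β-lactamase gene under its native bla promoter confers ampicillin resistance for selection. No eukaryotic promoter, terminator, reporter, yeast marker or baculoviral element was detected. That fits a plasmid meant to donate a short linker fragment rather than an expression cassette. The linker itself, and any restriction sites or overhangs that define its junctions, presumably lie in the roughly 500 bp of unannotated sequence outside these features, but the record does not describe their sequence or identity. The plasmid is used as an accessory part in hierarchical multigene assemblies, not as a standalone expression or delivery vector.
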