Addgene plasmid #234591: pM.L56
Purpose: (Empty Backbone) Linker plasmid (connect pMB.Pos4 to pMB.002)
Depositing lab: Chen Davidovich. Depositing organization: Monash University. Publication: Modular cloning of multigene vectors for the baculovirus system and yeast. Lai Z, Flanigan SF, Boudes M, Davidovich C. J Mol Biol. 2025 Jan 13:168943. doi: 10.1016/j.jmb.2025.168943. PubMed 39814169.
Backbone
  Vector backbone: pYTK095
  Vector type: Other
Growth in bacteria
  Bacterial resistance: Ampicillin, 100 μg/mL
  Growth temperature: 37°C
  Growth strain: DH5alpha
  Copy number: High Copy
Gene/Insert
  Gene/Insert name: None
Terms and licenses: Academic/Nonprofit Terms; Industry Terms: Not Available to Industry
How to cite: pM.L56 was a gift from Chen Davidovich (Addgene plasmid # 234591 ; http://n2t.net/addgene:234591 ; RRID:Addgene_234591)
